Addgene plasmid #218881: pGP-AAV-CAG-flex-iGABASnFR2n-WPRE
Purpose: AAV-mediated expression of improved GABA sensor (negative change in fluorescence)
Depositing lab: GENIE Project. Depositing organization: HHMI, Janelia Research Campus. Publication: iGABASnFR2 is an improved genetically encoded protein sensor of GABA. Kolb I, Hasseman JP, Matsumoto A, Jensen TP, Kopach O, Arthur BJ, Zhang Y, Tsang A, Reep D, Tsegaye G, Zheng J, Patel RH, Looger LL, Marvin JS, Korff WL, Rusakov DA, Yonehara K, Turner GC. eLife. 2026 Mar 18;14:RP108319. doi: 10.7554/eLife.108319. PubMed 41848771.
Backbone
  Vector backbone: pAAV-CAG-FLEX
  Backbone manufacturer: Scott Sternson
  Vector type: Mammalian Expression, AAV, Cre/Lox
Growth in bacteria
  Bacterial resistance: Ampicillin, 100 μg/mL
  Growth temperature: 37°C
  Growth strain: NEB Stable
  Copy number: High Copy
Gene/Insert
  Gene/Insert name: iGABASnFR2n (alt name: variant 4445)
  Species: Pseudomonas fluorescens, A. victoria (jellyfish)
  Insert size (bp): 1941
  Mutation: S99A F104H R168P
  Promoter: CAG
  Cloning method: Restriction Enzyme; 5′ cloning site Unknown (unknown if destroyed)
Terms and licenses: Academic/Nonprofit Terms; Industry Terms: Not Available to Industry
Depositor comments: Please visit https://doi.org/10.1101/2025.03.25.644953 for bioRxiv preprint.
How to cite: pGP-AAV-CAG-flex-iGABASnFR2n-WPRE was a gift from GENIE Project (Addgene plasmid # 218881 ; http://n2t.net/addgene:218881 ; RRID:Addgene_218881)
