[The description below was written by a language model from this plasmid's Addgene catalogue record and pLannotate feature annotations shown in this document.]
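Description:
pGP-AAV-CAG-flex-iGABASnFR2n-WPRE is an AAV transfer plasmid of about 7 kb, built on the pAAV-CAG-FLEX backbone, for Cre-dependent expression in mammalian cells of a genetically encoded GABA sensor. It is propagated in E. coli as a high-copy plasmid through a ColE1/pUC-type origin with ampicillin selection (AmpR with its bla promoter), and it also carries an f1 phage origin. The recorded growth strain is a recombination-deficient one, which suits plasmids containing repeat-rich AAV2 inverted terminal repeats. The two ITRs flank the expression cassette and define the segment that is replicated and packaged into recombinant AAV particles when helper functions are supplied.

Between the ITRs, the CAG promoter (CMV enhancer, chicken β-actin promoter and a chimeric β-actin/β-globin intron) faces a FLEX/DIO switch made of paired lox2272 and loxP sites in opposing orientations. The sensor coding sequence lies between them on the reverse strand, so no functional transcript is made until Cre recombinase inverts the cassette and then excises sites to lock it in the sense orientation. This restricts expression to Cre-positive cells.

The 1,941 bp insert, iGABASnFR2n (variant 4445, with S99A, F104H and R168P changes), combines a Pseudomonas fluorescens-derived component with an Aequorea victoria GFP-derived fluorescent domain. An Igκ leader peptide and a PDGFRβ transmembrane domain frame it, an arrangement that displays the sensor on the extracellular face of the cell membrane. A WPRE and an SV40 polyadenylation signal follow the switch to enhance transcript stability and processing.

The construct is intended for AAV-mediated delivery to image GABA signalling, and this "n" variant reports GABA with a decrease in fluorescence.
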