Features (pLannotate 1.2.2; 24 found; start..end, strand, type, name):
     42..174     -  repeat_region  AAV2 ITR (fragment): inverted terminal repeat of adeno-associated virus serotype 2 inverted
    235..483     +  enhancer       CMV enhancer (fragment): human cytomegalovirus immediate early enhancer
    485..762     +  promoter       chicken β-actin promoter: No description available
    763..898     +  intron         hybrid intron (fragment): hybrid between chicken β-actin (CBA) and minute virus of mice (MMV) introns (Gray et al., 2011)
    987..1117    +  intron         chimeric intron (fragment): chimera between introns from chicken β-actin and rabbit β-globin
   1115..1180    +  CDS            HBB (fragment): HBB_LEPEU - Experimental evidence at protein level: Swiss-Prot protein existence level 1. Involved in oxygen transport from the lung to the various peripheral tissues. From Lepus europaeus (European hare).
   1179..1212    -  protein_bind   lox2272: Cre-mediated recombination occurs in the 8-bp core sequence (GGATACTT). lox2272 sites are compatible with each other, but incompatible with loxP or loxN sites (Lee and Saito, 1988). Cre recombinase
   1275..1308    -  protein_bind   loxP: Cre-mediated recombination occurs in the 8-bp core sequence (GCATACAT). Cre recombinase
   1322..1468    -  CDS            PDGFRβ TM domain: transmembrane domain from platelet derived growth factor receptor beta
   1640..2365    -  CDS            cEGFP: cEGFP is a basic (constitutively fluorescent) green fluorescent protein published in 2008, derived from Aequorea victoria.
   3197..3259    -  sig_peptide    Igκ leader: leader sequence from mouse immunoglobulin κ light chain
   3276..3309    +  protein_bind   lox2272: Cre-mediated recombination occurs in the 8-bp core sequence (GGATACTT). lox2272 sites are compatible with each other, but incompatible with loxP or loxN sites (Lee and Saito, 1988). Cre recombinase
   3380..3413    +  protein_bind   loxP: Cre-mediated recombination occurs in the 8-bp core sequence (GCATACAT). Cre recombinase
   3431..3455    +  misc_feature   MCS (fragment): pBluescript multiple cloning site
   3455..4043    +  misc_feature   WPRE: woodchuck hepatitis virus posttranscriptional regulatory element
   4086..4207    -  polyA_signal   SV40 poly(A) signal: SV40 polyadenylation signal
   4230..4298    -  CDS            large T antigen (fragment): large T antigen from SV40 (simian virus 40)
   4369..4502    +  repeat_region  AAV2 ITR: inverted terminal repeat of adeno-associated virus serotype 2 inverted
   4496..4552    -  CDS            lacI (fragment): lac repressor; lacI; The lac repressor binds to the lac operator to inhibit transcription in E. coli. This inhibition can be relieved by adding lactose or isopropyl-β-D-thiogalactopyranoside (IPTG).
   4735..5323    -  rep_origin     ori: high-copy-number ColE1/pMB1/pBR322/pUC origin of replication
   5494..6354    -  CDS            AmpR: β-lactamase; bla; confers resistance to ampicillin, carbenicillin, and related antibiotics
   6355..6459    -  promoter       AmpR promoter: bla
   6512..6940    -  rep_origin     f1 ori (sequence partly withheld): f1 bacteriophage origin of replication; arrow indicates direction of (+) strand synthesis
   6945..47      -  CDS            lacZα (fragment) (across the origin): LacZα fragment of β-galactosidase; lacZ fragment
>Addgene plasmid #218881 | pGP-AAV-CAG-flex-iGABASnFR2n-WPRE | addgene full sequence | sequence record 436607 | Addgene NGS Result
GTTGGGAAGGGCGATCGGTGCGGGCCTCTTCGCTATTACGCCAGCTGCGCGCTCGCTCGCTCACTGAGGC
CGCCCGGGCAAAGCCCGGGCGTCGGGCGACCTTTGGTCGCCCGGCCTCAGTGAGCGAGCGAGCGCGCAGA
GAGGGAGTGGCCAACTCCATCACTAGGGGTTCCTTGTAGTTAATGATTAACCCGCCATGCTACTTATCTA
CGTAGCCATGCTCTAGGAAGAGTACCATTGACGTCAATAATGACGTATGTTCCCATAGTAACGCCAATAG
GGACTTTCCATTGACGTCAATGGGTGGAGTATTTACGGTAAACTGCCCACTTGGCAGTACATCAAGTGTA
TCATATGCCAAGTACGCCCCCTATTGACGTCAATGACGGTAAATGGCCCGCCTGGCATTATGCCCAGTAC
ATGACCTTATGGGACTTTCCTACTTGGCAGTACATCTACGTATTAGTCATCGCTATTACCATGGTCGAGG
TGAGCCCCACGTTCTGCTTCACTCTCCCCATCTCCCCCCCCTCCCCACCCCCAATTTTGTATTTATTTAT
TTTTTAATTATTTTGTGCAGCGATGGGGGCGGGGGGGGGGGGGGGGCGCGCGCCRGGGGGGGGGGGGSGG
GGSGGGGGGSGGGGSGGGGSGRGGCGGRGAGGTGCGGCGGCAGCCAATCAGAGCGGCGCGCTCCGAAAGT
TTCCTTTTATGGCGAGGCGGCGGCGGCGGCGGCCCTATAAAAAGCGAAGCGCGCGGCGGGCGGGAGTCGC
TGCGCGCTGCCTTCGCCCCGTGCCCCGCTCCGCCGCCGCCTCGCGCCGCCCGCCCCGGCTCTGACTGACC
GCGTTACTCCCACAGGTGAGCGGGCGGGACGGCCCTTCTCCTCCGGGCTGTAATTAGCGCTTGGTTTAAT
GACGGCTTGTTTCTTTTCTGTGGCTGCGTGAAAGCCTTGAGGGGCTCCGGGAGGGCCCTTTGTGCGGGGG
GAGCGGCTCGGGGCTGTCCGCGGGGGGACGGCTGCCTTCGGGGGGGACGGGGCAGGGCGGGGTTCGGCTT
CTGGCGTGTGACCGGCGGCTCTAGAGCCTCTGCTAACCATGTTCATGCCTTCTTCTTTTTCCTACAGCTC
CTGGGCAACGTGCTGGTTATTGTGCTGTCTCATCATTTTGGCAAAGAATTGGATCCCCATAACTTCGTAT
AAAGTATCCTATACGAAGTTATATCAAAATAGGAAGACCAATGCTTCACCATCGACCCGAATTGCCAAGC
ATCACCATCGACCCATAACTTCGTATAATGTATGCTATACGAAGTTATACTAGAGCTTTCAACGTGGCTT
CTTCTGCCAAAGCATGATGAGGATGATAAGGGAGATGATGGTGAGCACCACCAGGGCCAGGATGGCTGAG
ATCACCACCACCTTAAAGGGCAAGGAGTGTGGCACCACGATGACCTCCTGCGTGTCCTGGCCCACAGCAT
TCAGATCCTCTTCTGAGATGAGTTTTTGTTCGTCGACCTGCAGTTTGACTAGCCATTCATTCCACCGTGT
CGCAATGGCCGGACCGTTCTTGGCCCAGTAGGCGAAATCGAGGGTGATCTGATCCTTGACGTAGGCGGTC
GGCAGGTTCGGTGCCAGGTTGGCGTTCCAGTTGTACTCCAGCTTGTGCCCCAGGATGTTGCCGTCCTCCT
TGAAGTCGATGCCCTTCAGCTCGATGCGGTTCACCAGGGTGTCGCCCTCGAACTTCACCTCGGCGCGGGT
CTTGTAGGTGCCGTCGTCCTTGAAGCTGATGGTGCGCTCCTGGACGTAGCCTTCGGGCATGGCGGACTTG
AAGAAGTCGTGCTGCTTCATGTGGTCGGGGTAGCGGCTGAAGCACTGCACGCCGTAGGTCAGGGTGGTCA
CGAGGGTGGGCCAGGGCACGGGCAGCTTGCCGGTGGTGCAGATGAACTTCAGGGTCAGCTTGCCGTTGGT
GGCATCGCCCTCGCCCTCGCCGCGCACGCTGAACTTGTGGCCGTTTACGTCGCCGTCCAGCTCGACCAGG
ATGGGCACCACCCCGGTGAACAGCTCCTCGCCCTTGCTCATGCTCCCTCCGGTACCGCCCTTGTACAGCT
CGTCCATGCCGAGAGTGATCCCGGCGGCGGTCACGAACTCCAGCAGGACCATGTGATCGCGCTTCTCGTT
GGGGTCTTTGCTCAGCACGGACTGGGTGCTCAGGTAGTGGTTGTCGGGCAGCAGCACGGGGCCGTCGCCG
ATGGGGGTGTTCTGCTGGTAGTGGTCGGCGAGCTGCACGCTGCCGTCCTCCACGTTGTGCGGGATCTTGA
AGTTCGCCATGATGCCGTTCTTCTGCTTGTCGGCGGTGATCCGGACCTGCGCAAGGTCGAGGCGCTGCAC
ACTGTCGATGTTCACTGGAGCATAGGCGGTCAGGGCGGAAAAGTCGTCCTGGCCTTTGGCGCTGCTGGCA
CTGGCCAGGAACTTCATCGCGGCGGCTTTGTTCTTCGTGCCTTTAGGCACGACGAGGATGTCGGCCATCA
CCAGGTTCTGCTTCCAGCTCACGCCCACTGGCGCGCCGTCTTCTTGCAGGGCGTGGATGCGACCGTTCCA
GAACTGGCCCATGCTGACTTCGCCGGAGGCCAGCAGCTGCTGCGACTGTGCACCGCCGCCCCACCAGACG
ATGTCTTTCTTGATGGTGTCGAGTTTCTTGAAGGCGCGGTCCAGGTCCAGCGGGTAGAGCTTGTCGGCCG
GTACGCCGTCGGCGAGCAGGGCCAGTTCGAGCACGCCAGGGCTCGGCCATTTGTAGAGGGCGCGTTTGCC
GGGGTAGGTCTTGGTGTCGAACAGCGCGGTCCAGTCCTGGGGCTTGCTGGCTCCGAGCTTGCCTTCGTTG
TAGCCGAGCACGTGAGAGAACAGGAAGGCCCCCACTCCATGGTCACTCACGAACCGCGGATCGATCTTGT
CGCGCTGGATCACCGAGAAATCCAGGGGTTCGAGCAGGCCTTCGGCGGCGGCGCGCAAGGCGAAGTCGGC
CTCTACATCCACCACGTCCCACTGCACGTTGCCGCTTTCGACCATGGCCTTGAGTTTGCCGTAGTCGGTG
GGCCCATCCTGGACCACGGTAATGCCGCTGGCCTTGCTGAACGGGTCGGCCCAGGCCTGCTTCTGCGCAT
CCTGGGTGCTACCGCCCCAGCTCACGAAATTGATGCTTTCAGATCTGTCACCAGTGGAACCTGGAACCCA
GAGCAGCAGTACCCATAGCAGGAGTGTGTCTGTCTCCATGGTGGCGGATCCTAGTATAACTTCGTATAGG
ATACTTTATACGAAGTTATCATTGGGATTCTTCCTATTTTGATCCAAGCATCACCATCGACCCTCTAGTC
CAGATCTCACCATCGACCCATAACTTCGTATAGCATACATTATACGAAGTTATGTCCCTCGAAGAGGTTC
GAATTCGATATCAAGCTTATCGATAATCAACCTCTGGATTACAAAATTTGTGAAAGATTGACTGGTATTC
TTAACTATGTTGCTCCTTTTACGCTATGTGGATACGCTGCTTTAATGCCTTTGTATCATGCTATTGCTTC
CCGTATGGCTTTCATTTTCTCCTCCTTGTATAAATCCTGGTTGCTGTCTCTTTATGAGGAGTTGTGGCCC
GTTGTCAGGCAACGTGGCGTGGTGTGCACTGTGTTTGCTGACGCAACCCCCACTGGTTGGGGCATTGCCA
CCACCTGTCAGCTCCTTTCCGGGACTTTCGCTTTCCCCCTCCCTATTGCCACGGCGGAACTCATCGCCGC
CTGCCTTGCCCGCTGCTGGACAGGGGCTCGGCTGTTGGGCACTGACAATTCCGTGGTGTTGTCGGGGAAA
TCATCGTCCTTTCCTTGGCTGCTCGCCTGTGTTGCCACCTGGATTCTGCGCGGGACGTCCTTCTGCTACG
TCCCTTCGGCCCTCAATCCAGCGGACCTTCCTTCCCGCGGCCTGCTGCCGGCTCTGCGGCCTCTTCCGCG
TCTTCGCCTTCGCCCTCAGACGAGTCGGATCTCCCTTTGGGCCGCCTCCCCGCATCGATACCGTCGACCC
GGGCGGCCGCTTCGAGCAGACATGATAAGATACATTGATGAGTTTGGACAAACCACAACTAGAATGCAGT
GAAAAAAATGCTTTATTTGTGAAATTTGTGATGCTATTGCTTTATTTGTAACCATTATAAGCTGCAATAA
ACAAGTTAACAACAACAATTGCATTCATTTTATGTTTCAGGTTCAGGGGGAGATGTGGGAGGTTTTTTAA
AGCAAGTAAAACCTCTACAAATGTGGTAAAATCGATAAGGATCTTCCTAGAGCATGGCTACGTAGATAAG
TAGCATGGCGGGTTAATCATTAACTACAAGGAACCCCTAGTGATGGAGTTGGCCACTCCCTCTCTGCGCG
CTCGCTCGCTCACTGAGGCCGGGCGACCAAAGGTCGCCCGACGCCCGGGCTTTGCCCGGGCGGCCTCAGT
GAGCGAGCGAGCGCGCAGCTGCATTAATGAATCGGCCAACGCGCGGGGAGAGGCGGTTTGCGTATTGGGC
GCTCTTCCGCTTCCTCGCTCACTGACTCGCTGCGCTCGGTCGTTCGGCTGCGGCGAGCGGTATCAGCTCA
CTCAAAGGCGGTAATACGGTTATCCACAGAATCAGGGGATAACGCAGGAAAGAACATGTGAGCAAAAGGC
CAGCAAAAGGCCAGGAACCGTAAAAAGGCCGCGTTGCTGGCGTTTTTCCATAGGCTCCGCCCCCCTGACG
AGCATCACAAAAATCGACGCTCAAGTCAGAGGTGGCGAAACCCGACAGGACTATAAAGATACCAGGCGTT
TCCCCCTGGAAGCTCCCTCGTGCGCTCTCCTGTTCCGACCCTGCCGCTTACCGGATACCTGTCCGCCTTT
CTCCCTTCGGGAAGCGTGGCGCTTTCTCATAGCTCACGCTGTAGGTATCTCAGTTCGGTGTAGGTCGTTC
GCTCCAAGCTGGGCTGTGTGCACGAACCCCCCGTTCAGCCCGACCGCTGCGCCTTATCCGGTAACTATCG
TCTTGAGTCCAACCCGGTAAGACACGACTTATCGCCACTGGCAGCAGCCACTGGTAACAGGATTAGCAGA
GCGAGGTATGTAGGCGGTGCTACAGAGTTCTTGAAGTGGTGGCCTAACTACGGCTACACTAGAAGAACAG
TATTTGGTATCTGCGCTCTGCTGAAGCCAGTTACCTTCGGAAAAAGAGTTGGTAGCTCTTGATCCGGCAA
ACAAACCACCGCTGGTAGCGGTGGTTTTTTTGTTTGCAAGCAGCAGATTACGCGCAGAAAAAAAGGATCT
CAAGAAGATCCTTTGATCTTTTCTACGGGGTCTGACGCTCAGTGGAACGAAAACTCACGTTAAGGGATTT
TGGTCATGAGATTATCAAAAAGGATCTTCACCTAGATCCTTTTAAATTAAAAATGAAGTTTTAAATCAAT
CTAAAGTATATATGAGTAAACTTGGTCTGACAGTTACCAATGCTTAATCAGTGAGGCACCTATCTCAGCG
ATCTGTCTATTTCGTTCATCCATAGTTGCCTGACTCCCCGTCGTGTAGATAACTACGATACGGGAGGGCT
TACCATCTGGCCCCAGTGCTGCAATGATACCGCGAGACCCACGCTCACCGGCTCCAGATTTATCAGCAAT
AAACCAGCCAGCCGGAAGGGCCGAGCGCAGAAGTGGTCCTGCAACTTTATCCGCCTCCATCCAGTCTATT
AATTGTTGCCGGGAAGCTAGAGTAAGTAGTTCGCCAGTTAATAGTTTGCGCAACGTTGTTGCCATTGCTA
CAGGCATCGTGGTGTCACGCTCGTCGTTTGGTATGGCTTCATTCAGCTCCGGTTCCCAACGATCAAGGCG
AGTTACATGATCCCCCATGTTGTGCAAAAAAGCGGTTAGCTCCTTCGGTCCTCCGATCGTTGTCAGAAGT
AAGTTGGCCGCAGTGTTATCACTCATGGTTATGGCAGCACTGCATAATTCTCTTACTGTCATGCCATCCG
TAAGATGCTTTTCTGTGACTGGTGAGTACTCAACCAAGTCATTCTGAGAATAGTGTATGCGGCGACCGAG
TTGCTCTTGCCCGGCGTCAATACGGGATAATACCGCGCCACATAGCAGAACTTTAAAAGTGCTCATCATT
GGAAAACGTTCTTCGGGGCGAAAACTCTCAAGGATCTTACCGCTGTTGAGATCCAGTTCGATGTAACCCA
CTCGTGCACCCAACTGATCTTCAGCATCTTTTACTTTCACCAGCGTTTCTGGGTGAGCAAAAACAGGAAG
GCAAAATGCCGCAAAAAAGGGAATAAGGGCGACACGGAAATGTTGAATACTCATACTCTTCCTTTTTCAA
TATTATTGAAGCATTTATCAGGGTTATTGTCTCATGAGCGGATACATATTTGAATGTATTTAGAAAAATA
AACAAATAGGGGTTCCGCGCACATTTCCCCGAAAAGTGCCACCTAAATTGTAAGCGTTAATATTTTGTTA
AAATTCGCGTTAAATTTTTGTTAAATCAGCTCATTTTTTAACCAATAGGCCGAAATCGGCAAAATCCCTT
ATAAATCAAAAGAATAGACCGAGATAGGGT
[37 nt withheld, positions 6611-6647]
AAAGAACGTGGACTCCAACGTCAAAGG
[49 nt withheld, positions 6675-6723]
T
[91 nt withheld, positions 6725-6815]
G
[124 nt withheld, positions 6817-6940]
CCCATTCGCCATTCAGGCTGCGCAACT
