>Addgene plasmid #218881 | pGP-AAV-CAG-flex-iGABASnFR2n-WPRE | depositor partial sequence | sequence record 427209 | iGABASnFR2n
ATGGAGACAGACACACTCCTGCTATGGGTACTGCTGCTCTGGGTTCCAGGTTCCACTGGTGACAGATCTG
AAAGCATCAATTTCGTGAGCTGGGGCGGTAGCACCCAGGATGCGCAGAAGCAGGCCTGGGCCGACCCGTT
CAGCAAGGCCAGCGGCATTACCGTGGTCCAGGATGGGCCCACCGACTACGGCAAACTCAAGGCCATGGTC
GAAAGCGGCAACGTGCAGTGGGACGTGGTGGATGTAGAGGCCGACTTCGCCTTGCGCGCCGCCGCCGAAG
GCCTGCTCGAACCCCTGGATTTCTCGGTGATCCAGCGCGACAAGATCGATCCGCGGTTCGTGAGTGACCA
TGGAGTGGGGGCCTTCCTGTTCTCTCACGTGCTCGGCTACAACGAAGGCAAGCTCGGAGCCAGCAAGCCC
CAGGACTGGACCGCGCTGTTCGACACCAAGACCTACCCCGGCAAACGCGCCCTCTACAAATGGCCGAGCC
CTGGCGTGCTCGAACTGGCCCTGCTCGCCGACGGCGTACCGGCCGACAAGCTCTACCCGCTGGACCTGGA
CCGCGCCTTCAAGAAACTCGACACCATCAAGAAAGACATCGTCTGGTGGGGCGGCGGTGCACAGTCGCAG
CAGCTGCTGGCCTCCGGCGAAGTCAGCATGGGCCAGTTCTGGAACGGTCGCATCCACGCCCTGCAAGAAG
ACGGCGCGCCAGTGGGCGTGAGCTGGAAGCAGAACCTGGTGATGGCCGACATCCTCGTCGTGCCTAAAGG
CACGAAGAACAAAGCCGCCGCGATGAAGTTCCTGGCCAGTGCCAGCAGCGCCAAAGGCCAGGACGACTTT
TCCGCCCTGACCGCCTATGCTCCAGTGAACATCGACAGTGTGCAGCGCCTCGACCTTGCGCAGGTCCGGA
TCACCGCCGACAAGCAGAAGAACGGCATCATGGCGAACTTCAAGATCCCGCACAACGTGGAGGACGGCAG
CGTGCAGCTCGCCGACCACTACCAGCAGAACACCCCCATCGGCGACGGCCCCGTGCTGCTGCCCGACAAC
CACTACCTGAGCACCCAGTCCGTGCTGAGCAAAGACCCCAACGAGAAGCGCGATCACATGGTCCTGCTGG
AGTTCGTGACCGCCGCCGGGATCACTCTCGGCATGGACGAGCTGTACAAGGGCGGTACCGGAGGGAGCAT
GAGCAAGGGCGAGGAGCTGTTCACCGGGGTGGTGCCCATCCTGGTCGAGCTGGACGGCGACGTAAACGGC
CACAAGTTCAGCGTGCGCGGCGAGGGCGAGGGCGATGCCACCAACGGCAAGCTGACCCTGAAGTTCATCT
GCACCACCGGCAAGCTGCCCGTGCCCTGGCCCACCCTCGTGACCACCCTGACCTACGGCGTGCAGTGCTT
CAGCCGCTACCCCGACCACATGAAGCAGCACGACTTCTTCAAGTCCGCCATGCCCGAAGGCTACGTCCAG
GAGCGCACCATCAGCTTCAAGGACGACGGCACCTACAAGACCCGCGCCGAGGTGAAGTTCGAGGGCGACA
CCCTGGTGAACCGCATCGAGCTGAAGGGCATCGACTTCAAGGAGGACGGCAACATCCTGGGGCACAAGCT
GGAGTACAACTGGAACGCCAACCTGGCACCGAACCTGCCGACCGCCTACGTCAAGGATCAGATCACCCTC
GATTTCGCCTACTGGGCCAAGAACGGTCCGGCCATTGCGACACGGTGGAATGAATGGCTAGTCAAACTGC
AGGTCGACGAACAAAAACTCATCTCAGAAGAGGATCTGAATGCTGTGGGCCAGGACACGCAGGAGGTCAT
CGTGGTGCCACACTCCTTGCCCTTTAAGGTGGTGGTGATCTCAGCCATCCTGGCCCTGGTGGTGCTCACC
ATCATCTCCCTTATCATCCTCATCATGCTTTGGCAGAAGAAGCCACGTTGA
